>Addgene plasmid #129357 | pRSET-QUEEN 7mu I88D | addgene full sequence | sequence record 259264 | Addgene NGS Result
TAATACGACTCACTATAGGGAGACCACAACGGTTTCCCTCTAGAAATAATTTTGTTTAACTTTAAGAAGG
AGATATACATATGCGGGGTTCTCATCATCATCATCATCATGGTATGGCTAGCATGACTGGTGGACAGCAA
ATGGGTCGGGATCTGTACGACGATGACGATAAGGATCCGATGAAAACGATCCACGTGAGCGTCACTACTC
CTGATGGCCCGGTGTACGAAGACGATGTTGAAATGGTCAGCGTCAAAGCGAAAAGCGGCGAGCTCGGCAT
TTTGCCGGGGCACATTCCGCTTAAGGCCCCGCTCGAGATCAGCGCGGCCCGGCTGAAAAAAGGCGGCAAA
ACGCAATACATTGCCGTCAGCGGCGGCAATTTGGAAGTCCGCCCGGACAAAGTGACGATTAACGCTCAAG
CTGCTGAACGGGCGGAGGACGATGACGTCCTCCGCGCCAAAGCGGCGAAAGAGCGGGCGGAGCGCCGCCT
GCAAAGCCAGACCCGTTACAACAGCCACAACGTCTATATCATGGCCGACAAGCAGAAGAACGGCATCAAG
GTGAACTTCAAGATCCGCCACAACATCGAGGACGGCAGCGTGCAGCTCGCCGACCACTACCAGCAGAACA
CCCCCATCGGCGACGGCCCCGTGCTGCTGCCCGACAACCACTACCTGAGCACCCAGTCCAAGCTGAGCAA
AGACCCCAACGAGAAGCGCGATCACATGGTCCTGCTGGAGTTCGTGACCGCCGCCGGGATCACTCTCGGC
ATGGACGAGCTGTACAAGGGTGGCACCGGAGGGAGCATGGTGAGCAAGGGCGAGGAGCTGTTCACCGGGG
TGGTGCCCATCCTGGTCGAGCTGGACGGCGACGTAAACGGCCACAAGTTCAGCGTGTCCGGCGAGGGCGA
GGGCGATGCCACCTACGGCAAGCTGACCCTGAAGTTCATCTGCACCACCGGCAAGCTGCCCGTGCCCTGG
CCCACCCTCGTGACCACCCTGACCTACGGCGTGCAGTGCTTCAGCCGCTACCCCGACCACATGAAGCAGC
ACGACTTCTTCAAGTCCGCCATGCCCGAAGGCTACGTCCAGGAGCGCACCATCTTCTTCAAGGACGACGG
CAACTACAAGACCCGCGCCGAGGTGAAGTTCGAGGGCGACACCCTGGTGAACCGCATCGAGCTGAAGGGC
ATCGACTTCAAGGAGGACGGCAACATCCTGGGGCACAAGCTGGAGTACAACCTGGGTGACATCGACTTCA
AACGGGCCGAACTGGCGTTAAAACGCGCCATGAACCGTTTGAGCGTTGCGGAAATGAAGTGAATTCGAAG
CTTGATCCGGCTGCTAACAAAGCCCGAAAGGAAGCTGAGTTGGCTGCTGCCACCGCTGAGCAATAACTAG
CATAACCCCTTGGGGCCTCTAAACGGGTCTTGAGGGGTTTTTTGCTGAAAGGAGGAACTATATCCGGATC
TGGCGTAATAGCGAAGAGGCCCGCACCGATCGCCCTTCCCAACAGTTGCGCAGCCTGAATGGCGAATGGG
[124 nt withheld, positions 1541-1664]
C
[91 nt withheld, positions 1666-1756]
A
[49 nt withheld, positions 1758-1806]
CCTTTGACGTTGGAGTCCACGTTCTTT
[37 nt withheld, positions 1834-1870]
ACCCTATCTCGGTCTATTCTTTTGATTTATAAGGGATTTTGCCGATTTCGGCCTATTGGTTAAAAAATGA
GCTGATTTAACAAAAATTTAACGCGAATTTTAACAAAATATTAACGCTTACAATTTAGGTGGCACTTTTC
GGGGAAATGTGCGCGGAACCCCTATTTGTTTATTTTTCTAAATACATTCAAATATGTATCCGCTCATGAG
ACAATAACCCTGATAAATGCTTCAATAATATTGAAAAAGGAAGAGTATGAGTATTCAACATTTCCGTGTC
GCCCTTATTCCCTTTTTTGCGGCATTTTGCCTTCCTGTTTTTGCTCACCCAGAAACGCTGGTGAAAGTAA
AAGATGCTGAAGATCAGTTGGGTGCACGAGTGGGTTACATCGAACTGGATCTCAACAGCGGTAAGATCCT
TGAGAGTTTTCGCCCCGAAGAACGTTTTCCAATGATGAGCACTTTTAAAGTTCTGCTATGTGGCGCGGTA
TTATCCCGTATTGACGCCGGGCAAGAGCAACTCGGTCGCCGCATACACTATTCTCAGAATGACTTGGTTG
AGTACTCACCAGTCACAGAAAAGCATCTTACGGATGGCATGACAGTAAGAGAATTATGCAGTGCTGCCAT
AACCATGAGTGATAACACTGCGGCCAACTTACTTCTGACAACGATCGGAGGACCGAAGGAGCTAACCGCT
TTTTTGCACAACATGGGGGATCATGTAACTCGCCTTGATCGTTGGGAACCGGAGCTGAATGAAGCCATAC
CAAACGACGAGCGTGACACCACGATGCCTGTAGCAATGGCAACAACGTTGCGCAAACTATTAACTGGCGA
ACTACTTACTCTAGCTTCCCGGCAACAATTAATAGACTGGATGGAGGCGGATAAAGTTGCAGGACCACTT
CTGCGCTCGGCCCTTCCGGCTGGCTGGTTTATTGCTGATAAATCTGGAGCCGGTGAGCGTGGGTCTCGCG
GTATCATTGCAGCACTGGGGCCAGATGGTAAGCCCTCCCGTATCGTAGTTATCTACACGACGGGGAGTCA
GGCAACTATGGATGAACGAAATAGACAGATCGCTGAGATAGGTGCCTCACTGATTAAGCATTGGTAACTG
TCAGACCAAGTTTACTCATATATACTTTAGATTGATTTAAAACTTCATTTTTAATTTAAAAGGATCTAGG
TGAAGATCCTTTTTGATAATCTCATGACCAAAATCCCTTAACGTGAGTTTTCGTTCCACTGAGCGTCAGA
CCCCGTAGAAAAGATCAAAGGATCTTCTTGAGATCCTTTTTTTCTGCGCGTAATCTGCTGCTTGCAAACA
AAAAAACCACCGCTACCAGCGGTGGTTTGTTTGCCGGATCAAGAGCTACCAACTCTTTTTCCGAAGGTAA
CTGGCTTCAGCAGAGCGCAGATACCAAATACTGTTCTTCTAGTGTAGCCGTAGTTAGGCCACCACTTCAA
GAACTCTGTAGCACCGCCTACATACCTCGCTCTGCTAATCCTGTTACCAGTGGCTGCTGCCAGTGGCGAT
AAGTCGTGTCTTACCGGGTTGGACTCAAGACGATAGTTACCGGATAAGGCGCAGCGGTCGGGCTGAACGG
GGGGTTCGTGCACACAGCCCAGCTTGGAGCGAACGACCTACACCGAACTGAGATACCTACAGCGTGAGCT
ATGAGAAAGCGCCACGCTTCCCGAAGGGAGAAAGGCGGACAGGTATCCGGTAAGCGGCAGGGTCGGAACA
GGAGAGCGCACGAGGGAGCTTCCAGGGGGAAACGCCTGGTATCTTTATAGTCCTGTCGGGTTTCGCCACC
TCTGACTTGAGCGTCGATTTTTGTGATGCTCGTCAGGGGGGCGGAGCCTATGGAAAAACGCCAGCAACGC
GGCCTTTTTACGGTTCCTGGCCTTTTGCTGGCCTTTTGCTCACATGTTCTTTCCTGCGTTATCCCCTGAT
TCTGTGGATAACCGTATTACCGCCTTTGAGTGAGCTGATACCGCTCGCCGCAGCCGAACGACCGAGCGCA
GCGAGTCAGTGAGCGAGGAAGCGGAAGAGCGCCCAATACGCAAACCGCCTCTCCCCGCGCGTTGGCCGAT
TCATTAATGCAGGATCTCGATCCCGCGAAAT
Features (pLannotate 1.2.2; 16 found; start..end, strand, type, name):
      1..19      +  promoter       T7 promoter: promoter for bacteriophage T7 RNA polymerase
     51..73      +  RBS            RBS: efficient ribosome binding site from bacteriophage T7 gene 10 (Olins and Rangwala, 1989)
     93..113     +  CDS            capTEV™ (fragment): composite tag for in vivo biotinylation, TEV protease cleavage, and 6xHis tagging
    114..146     +  CDS            T7 tag (gene 10 leader): leader peptide from bacteriophage T7 gene 10 promotes efficient translation in E. coli
    150..173     +  CDS            Xpress™ tag: Xpress™ epitope tag, including an enterokinase recognition and cleavage site
    180..500     +  CDS            atpC (fragment): ATPE_GEOKA - Experimental evidence at protein level: Swiss-Prot protein existence level 1. Produces ATP from ADP in the presence of a proton gradient across the membrane. From Geobacillus kaustophilus (strain HTA426).
    519..1241    +  CDS            cEGFP: cEGFP is a basic (constitutively fluorescent) green fluorescent protein published in 2008, derived from Aequorea victoria.
   1248..1319    +  CDS            atpC (fragment): ATPE_BACP3 - Experimental evidence at protein level: Swiss-Prot protein existence level 1. Produces ATP from ADP in the presence of a proton gradient across the membrane. From Bacillus sp. (strain PS3).
   1340..1389    +  CDS            SET1 (fragment): solubility-enhancement tag derived from T7 phage gene 10B
   1397..1444    +  terminator     T7 terminator: transcription terminator for bacteriophage T7 RNA polymerase
   1470..1536    +  CDS            lacZα (fragment): LacZα fragment of β-galactosidase; lacZ fragment
   1541..1969    +  rep_origin     f1 ori (sequence partly withheld): f1 bacteriophage origin of replication; arrow indicates direction of (+) strand synthesis
   2022..2126    +  promoter       AmpR promoter: bla
   2127..2987    +  CDS            AmpR: β-lactamase; bla; confers resistance to ampicillin, carbenicillin, and related antibiotics
   3158..3746    +  rep_origin     ori: high-copy-number ColE1/pMB1/pBR322/pUC origin of replication
   3929..3982    +  CDS            lacI (fragment): lac repressor; lacI; The lac repressor binds to the lac operator to inhibit transcription in E. coli. This inhibition can be relieved by adding lactose or isopropyl-β-D-thiogalactopyranoside (IPTG).
