[The description below was written by a language model from this plasmid's Addgene catalogue record and pLannotate feature annotations shown in this document.]
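Description:
pRSET-QUEEN 7mu I88D is a roughly 4 kb bacterial expression plasmid built on the pRSET B backbone. It carries a synthetic insert encoding an I88D point mutant of QUEEN-7mu, a member of the QUEEN family of genetically encoded fluorescent ATP indicator proteins. The plasmid replicates at high copy number in E. coli from a ColE1/pUC-type origin and is selected with ampicillin through the bla (AmpR) gene and its own promoter. An f1 origin is also present, which in principle allows single-stranded DNA production with helper phage. Short annotated lacZα, lacI and T7 gene 10B ("SET1") fragments appear to be backbone remnants rather than functional elements.

Expression is driven by a T7 promoter with the phage T7 gene 10 ribosome binding site and ends at a T7 terminator, so protein production requires a host that supplies T7 RNA polymerase. The open reading frame begins with the standard pRSET N-terminal leader: a 6xHis-containing segment (annotated as a capTEV fragment), the T7 gene 10 leader tag, and the Xpress epitope with its enterokinase cleavage site. These provide handles for purification, detection and tag removal. The sensor follows, annotated as a GFP-derived green fluorescent protein (cEGFP match) inserted between two fragments of the ATP synthase epsilon subunit (atpC) that match thermophilic Bacillus/Geobacillus sequences. This arrangement fits the QUEEN design, in which ATP binding to the epsilon subunit alters the fluorescence of the embedded fluorescent protein.

The record describes the purpose only as a mutant of QUEEN-7mu and does not state the functional effect of I88D. The associated work concerns quantitative ATP imaging in living cells, and this construct is suited to recombinant production and characterisation of the variant.
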