Addgene plasmid #129357: pRSET-QUEEN 7mu I88D
Purpose: mutant of QUEEN-7mu
Depositing lab: Yasushi Okada. Depositing organization: RIKEN Center for Biosystems Dynamics Research, Kobe. Publication: Live cell imaging of metabolic heterogeneity by quantitative fluorescent ATP indicator protein, QUEEN-37C. Yaginuma H, Okada Y. bioRxiv 2021.10.08.463131 10.1101/2021.10.08.463131.
Backbone
  Vector backbone: pRSET B
  Vector type: Bacterial Expression
Growth in bacteria
  Bacterial resistance: Ampicillin, 100 μg/mL
  Growth temperature: 37°C
  Growth strain: DH5alpha
  Copy number: High Copy
Gene/Insert
  Gene/Insert name: QUEEN 7mu I88D
  Species: Synthetic
  Cloning method: Restriction Enzyme; 5′ cloning site Unknown (unknown if destroyed)
Terms and licenses: Academic/Nonprofit Terms; Industry Terms: Not Available to Industry
Depositor comments: Depositor Adm #1207 . Please visit https://www.biorxiv.org/content/10.1101/2021.10.08.463131v1 for bioRxiv preprint.
How to cite: pRSET-QUEEN 7mu I88D was a gift from Yasushi Okada (Addgene plasmid # 129357 ; http://n2t.net/addgene:129357 ; RRID:Addgene_129357)
